Addgene plasmid #144494: TFORF3018
Purpose: Lentiviral vector for overexpressing transcription factor ORFs with unique 24-bp barcodes. Barcodes facilitate identification of transcription factors in pooled screens.
Depositing lab: Feng Zhang. Depositing organization: Broad Institute. Publication: A transcription factor atlas of directed differentiation. Joung J, Ma S, Tay T, Geiger-Schuller KR, Kirchgatterer PC, Verdine VK, Guo B, Arias-Garcia MA, Allen WE, Singh A, Kuksenko O, Abudayyeh OO, Gootenberg JS, Fu Z, Macrae RK, Buenrostro JD, Regev A, Zhang F. Cell. 2023 Jan 5;186(1):209-229.e26. doi: 10.1016/j.cell.2022.11.026. PubMed 36608654.
Backbone
  Vector backbone: pLX_TRC317
  Backbone manufacturer: Broad Institute Genetic Perturbation Platform
  Backbone size w/o insert (bp): 8264
  Vector type: Mammalian Expression, Lentiviral
  Selectable markers: Puromycin
Growth in bacteria
  Bacterial resistance: Ampicillin, 100 μg/mL
  Growth temperature: 37°C
  Growth strain: NEB Stable
  Copy number: High Copy
Gene/Insert
  Gene/Insert name: NEUROG3
  Species: H. sapiens (human)
  Insert size (bp): 851
  Entrez Gene: NEUROG3 (a.k.a. Atoh5, Math4B, NGN-3, bHLHa7, ngn3)
  Promoter: EF1a
  Tag / fusion protein: V5 (C terminal on insert)
  Cloning method: Gateway Cloning
  Sequencing primers: 5′ GGGTGGAGACTGAAGTTAGGCCAG; 3′ CACATAGCGTAAAAGGAGCAACATAG
Resource information
  A portion of this plasmid was derived from a plasmid made by: Broad Institute Genetic Perturbation Platform
Terms and licenses: Academic/Nonprofit Terms; Industry Terms: Not Available to Industry
Depositor comments: NM_020999.3 Please test multiple small colonies in case of plasmid recombination. To make this collection available in a timely manner, a portion of this collection was not fully sequenced by Addgene. If an Addgene verified full plasmid sequence is not available, please contact us prior to placing an order to request the full sequence.
How to cite: TFORF3018 was a gift from Feng Zhang (Addgene plasmid # 144494 ; http://n2t.net/addgene:144494 ; RRID:Addgene_144494)
