[The description below was written by a language model from this plasmid's Addgene catalogue record and pLannotate feature annotations shown in this document.]
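Description:
TFORF3018 is a lentiviral mammalian expression plasmid built on the pLX_TRC317 backbone and carrying the human NEUROG3 open reading frame (neurogenin 3, a bHLH transcriptional regulator involved in neurogenesis and in specifying pancreatic endocrine precursors). It belongs to a barcoded transcription factor ORF collection in which each clone has a unique 24-bp barcode, so that the transcription factor delivered to a cell can be identified in pooled overexpression screens. The barcode itself is not annotated in the feature table. In bacteria the plasmid is maintained through a high-copy ColE1/pUC-type origin with ampicillin resistance. An f1 origin and remnants of a lac/lacZα cloning region are also present. The depositor warns that the plasmid can recombine, as is common for LTR-containing vectors.

The viral portion has a third-generation, self-inactivating layout. An RSV promoter drives a truncated HIV-1 5' LTR, followed by the Ψ packaging signal with a partial gag sequence, the RRE for Rev-dependent export of the genomic RNA, a cPPT/CTS element, and a ΔU3 3' LTR with a downstream SV40 polyadenylation signal. Two expression units sit between the LTRs. An SV40 early promoter/origin region lies upstream of the puromycin N-acetyltransferase gene, which allows selection of transduced cells. The EF-1α promoter drives NEUROG3, which was inserted by Gateway recombination and is therefore flanked by attB1 and attB2 sites. The ORF continues across attB2 to a C-terminal V5 epitope tag for detection. A WPRE downstream of the cassette enhances transcript expression. The short U6 promoter fragment annotated between the V5 tag and the WPRE appears to be only a partial match, and the record assigns it no function.
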