Features (pLannotate 1.2.2; 34 found; start..end, strand, type, name):
      5..231     +  promoter       RSV promoter: Rous sarcoma virus enhancer/promoter
    232..412     +  LTR            5' LTR (truncated): truncated 5' long terminal repeat (LTR) from HIV-1
    459..584     +  misc_feature   HIV-1 Ψ: packaging signal of human immunodeficiency virus type 1
    568..931     +  CDS            HIV-1 gag (fragment): gag protein from human immunodeficiency virus 1; gag
   1077..1310    +  misc_feature   RRE: The Rev response element (RRE) of HIV-1 allows for Rev-dependent mRNA export from the nucleus to the cytoplasm.
   1687..1713    +  CDS            Rev (fragment): human immunodeficiency virus 1 (HIV-1) Rev protein; rev; enhances nuclear export of unspliced and incompletely spliced viral mRNAs
   1720..1743    +  promoter       SV40 promoter (fragment): SV40 early promoter
   1744..1815    +  promoter       SV40 promoter (fragment): SV40 enhancer and early promoter
   1839..1974    +  rep_origin     SV40 ori: SV40 origin of replication
   2020..2616    +  CDS            PuroR (fragment): puromycin N-acetyltransferase; pac from Streptomyces; confers resistance to puromycin
   2665..2782    +  misc_feature   cPPT/CTS: central polypurine tract and central termination sequence of HIV-1
   2847..2913    +  CDS            small t antigen (fragment): SV40 (simian virus 40) small t antigen
   2920..4098    +  promoter       EF-1α promoter: strong constitutive promoter for human elongation factor EF-1α
   4119..4136    +  protein_bind   attB1 (fragment): mutant version of attB; core recombination site for the Gateway® BP reaction BP Clonase™
   4145..4786    +  CDS            NEUROG3: NGN3_HUMAN - Also known as ATOH5, BHLHA7, NGN3. Experimental evidence at protein level: Swiss-Prot protein existence level 1. Acts as a transcriptional regulator. Together with NKX2-2, initiates transcriptional activation of NEUROD1. Involved in neurogenesis. Also required for the specification of a common precursor of the 4 pancreatic endocrine cell types (By similarity). From Homo sapiens (Human).
   4794..4811    -  protein_bind   attB2 (fragment): mutant version of attB; core recombination site for the Gateway® BP reaction BP Clonase™
   4820..4861    +  CDS            V5 tag: epitope tag from simian virus 5
   4877..4930    +  promoter       U6 promoter (fragment): RNA polymerase III promoter for human U6 snRNA
   4972..5560    +  misc_feature   WPRE: woodchuck hepatitis virus posttranscriptional regulatory element
   5611..5630    +  misc_feature   cPPT/CTS (fragment): central polypurine tract and central termination sequence of HIV-1
   5632..5865    +  LTR            3' LTR (ΔU3): self-inactivating 3' long terminal repeat (LTR) from HIV-1
   5943..6064    +  polyA_signal   SV40 poly(A) signal: SV40 polyadenylation signal
   6104..6239    +  rep_origin     SV40 ori: SV40 origin of replication
   6260..6278    -  promoter       T7 promoter: promoter for bacteriophage T7 RNA polymerase
   6286..6441    +  CDS            lacZα (fragment): LacZα fragment of β-galactosidase; lacZ fragment
   6446..6874    +  rep_origin     f1 ori (sequence partly withheld): f1 bacteriophage origin of replication; arrow indicates direction of (+) strand synthesis
   6927..7031    +  promoter       AmpR promoter: bla
   7032..7892    +  CDS            AmpR: β-lactamase; bla; confers resistance to ampicillin, carbenicillin, and related antibiotics
   8063..8651    +  rep_origin     ori: high-copy-number ColE1/pMB1/pBR322/pUC origin of replication
   8834..8926    +  CDS            lacI (fragment): lac repressor; lacI; The lac repressor binds to the lac operator to inhibit transcription in E. coli. This inhibition can be relieved by adding lactose or isopropyl-β-D-thiogalactopyranoside (IPTG).
   8939..8960    +  protein_bind   CAP binding site: CAP binding activates transcription in the presence of cAMP. E. coli catabolite activator protein
   8975..9005    +  promoter       lac promoter: promoter for the E. coli lac operon
   9013..9029    +  protein_bind   lac operator: The lac repressor binds to the lac operator to inhibit transcription in E. coli. This inhibition can be relieved by adding lactose or isopropyl-β-D-thiogalactopyranoside (IPTG). lac repressor encoded by lacI
   9074..9092    +  promoter       T3 promoter: promoter for bacteriophage T3 RNA polymerase
>Addgene plasmid #144494 | TFORF3018 | addgene full sequence | sequence record 392724 | Addgene NGS Result
TTAATGTAGTCTTATGCAATACTCTTGTAGTCTTGCAACATGGTAACGATGAGTTAGCAACATGCCTTAC
AAGGAGAGAAAAAGCACCGTGCATGCCGATTGGTGGAAGTAAGGTGGTACGATCGTGCCTTATTAGGAAG
GCAACAGACGGGTCTGACATGGATTGGACGAACCACTGAATTGCCGCATTGCAGAGATATTGTATTTAAG
TGCCTAGCTCGATACATAAACGGGTCTCTCTGGTTAGACCAGATCTGAGCCTGGGAGCTCTCTGGCTAAC
TAGGGAACCCACTGCTTAAGCCTCAATAAAGCTTGCCTTGAGTGCTTCAAGTAGTGTGTGCCCGTCTGTT
GTGTGACTCTGGTAACTAGAGATCCCTCAGACCCTTTTAGTCAGTGTGGAAAATCTCTAGCAGTGGCGCC
CGAACAGGGACTTGAAAGCGAAAGGGAAACCAGAGGAGCTCTCTCGACGCAGGACTCGGCTTGCTGAAGC
GCGCACGGCAAGAGGCGAGGGGCGGCGACTGGTGAGTACGCCAAAAATTTTGACTAGCGGAGGCTAGAAG
GAGAGAGATGGGTGCGAGAGCGTCAGTATTAAGCGGGGGAGAATTAGATCGCGATGGGAAAAAATTCGGT
TAAGGCCAGGGGGAAAGAAAAAATATAAATTAAAACATATAGTATGGGCAAGCAGGGAGCTAGAACGATT
CGCAGTTAATCCTGGCCTGTTAGAAACATCAGAAGGCTGTAGACAAATACTGGGACAGCTACAACCATCC
CTTCAGACAGGATCAGAAGAACTTAGATCATTATATAATACAGTAGCAACCCTCTATTGTGTGCATCAAA
GGATAGAGATAAAAGACACCAAGGAAGCTTTAGACAAGATAGAGGAAGAGCAAAACAAAAGTAAGACCAC
CGCACAGCAAGCGGCCGCTGATCTTCAGACCTGGAGGAGGAGATATGAGGGACAATTGGAGAAGTGAATT
ATATAAATATAAAGTAGTAAAAATTGAACCATTAGGAGTAGCACCCACCAAGGCAAAGAGAAGAGTGGTG
CAGAGAGAAAAAAGAGCAGTGGGAATAGGAGCTTTGTTCCTTGGGTTCTTGGGAGCAGCAGGAAGCACTA
TGGGCGCAGCGTCAATGACGCTGACGGTACAGGCCAGACAATTATTGTCTGGTATAGTGCAGCAGCAGAA
CAATTTGCTGAGGGCTATTGAGGCGCAACAGCATCTGTTGCAACTCACAGTCTGGGGCATCAAGCAGCTC
CAGGCAAGAATCCTGGCTGTGGAAAGATACCTAAAGGATCAACAGCTCCTGGGGATTTGGGGTTGCTCTG
GAAAACTCATTTGCACCACTGCTGTGCCTTGGAATGCTAGTTGGAGTAATAAATCTCTGGAACAGATTTG
GAATCACACGACCTGGATGGAGTGGGACAGAGAAATTAACAATTACACAAGCTTAATACACTCCTTAATT
GAAGAATCGCAAAACCAGCAAGAAAAGAATGAACAAGAATTATTGGAATTAGATAAATGGGCAAGTTTGT
GGAATTGGTTTAACATAACAAATTGGCTGTGGTATATAAAATTATTCATAATGATAGTAGGAGGCTTGGT
AGGTTTAAGAATAGTTTTTGCTGTACTTTCTATAGTGAATAGAGTTAGGCAGGGATATTCACCATTATCG
TTTCAGACCCACCTCCCAACCCCGAGGGGACCCATGCATTGCATCTCAATTAGTCAGCAACCAGGTGTGG
AAAGTCCCCAGGCTCCCCAGCAGGCAGAAGTATGCAAAGCATGCGTCTCAATTAGTCAGCAACCATAGTC
CCGCCCCTAACTCCGCCCATCCCGCCCCTAACTCCGCCCAGTTCCGCCCATTCTCCGCCCCATGGCTGAC
TAATTTTTTTTATTTATGCAGAGGCCGAGGCCGCCTCGGCCTCTGAGCTATTCCAGAAGTAGTGAGGAGG
CTTTTTTGGAGGCCTAGGCTTTTGCAAAAAGCTTTCTAGAGGTACCACCGGAGCTTACCATGACCGAGTA
CAAGCCCACGGTGCGCCTCGCCACCCGCGACGACGTCCCCAGGGCCGTACGCACCCTCGCCGCCGCGTTC
GCCGACTACCCCGCCACGCGCCACACCGTCGATCCGGACCGCCACATCGAGCGGGTCACCGAGCTGCAAG
AACTCTTCCTCACGCGCGTCGGGCTCGACATCGGCAAGGTGTGGGTCGCGGACGACGGCGCCGCCGTGGC
GGTCTGGACCACGCCGGAGAGCGTCGAAGCGGGGGCGGTGTTCGCCGAGATCGGCCCGCGCATGGCCGAG
TTGAGCGGTTCCCGGCTGGCCGCGCAGCAACAGATGGAAGGCCTCCTGGCGCCGCACCGGCCCAAGGAGC
CCGCGTGGTTCCTGGCCACCGTCGGCGTCTCGCCCGACCACCAGGGCAAGGGTCTGGGCAGCGCCGTCGT
GCTCCCCGGAGTGGAGGCGGCCGAGCGCGCCGGGGTGCCCGCCTTCCTGGAGACCTCCGCGCCCCGCAAC
CTCCCCTTCTACGAGCGGCTCGGCTTCACCGTCACCGCCGACGTCGAGGTGCCCGAAGGACCGCGCACCT
GGTGCATGACCCGCAAGCCCGGTGCCAGTTAACGAATTCTAGATCTTGAGACAAATGGCAGTATTCATCC
ACAATTTTAAAAGAAAAGGGGGGATTGGGGGGTACAGTGCAGGGGAAAGAATAGTAGACATAATAGCAAC
AGACATACAAACTAAAGAATTACAAAAACAAATTACAAAAATTCAAAATTTTCGGGTTTATTACAGGGAC
AGCAGAGATCCACTTTGGCGCCGGCTCGAGGCCTGCAGGTGCAAAGATGGATAAAGTTTTAAACAGAGAG
GAATCTTTGCAGCTAATGGACCTTCTAGGTCTTGAAAGGAGTGGGAATTGGCTCCGGTGCCCGTCAGTGG
GCAGAGCGCACATCGCCCACAGTCCCCGAGAAGTTGGGGGGAGGGGTCGGCAATTGAACCGGTGCCTAGA
GAAGGTGGCGCGGGGTAAACTGGGAAAGTGATGTCGTGTACTGGCTCCGCCTTTTTCCCGAGGGTGGGGG
AGAACCGTATATAAGTGCAGTAGTCGCCGTGAACGTTCTTTTTCGCAACGGGTTTGCCGCCAGAACACAG
GTAAGTGCCGTGTGTGGTTCCCGCGGGCCTGGCCTCTTTACGGGTTATGGCCCTTGCGTGCCTTGAATTA
CTTCCACCTGGCTGCAGTACGTGATTCTTGATCCCGAGCTTCGGGTTGGAAGTGGGTGGGAGAGTTCGAG
GCCTTGCGCTTAAGGAGCCCCTTCGCCTCGTGCTTGAGTTGAGGCCTGGCCTGGGCGCTGGGGCCGCCGC
GTGCGAATCTGGTGGCACCTTCGCGCCTGTCTCGCTGCTTTCGATAAGTCTCTAGCCATTTAAAATTTTT
GATGACCTGCTGCGACGCTTTTTTTCTGGCAAGATAGTCTTGTAAATGCGGGCCAAGATCTGCACACTGG
TATTTCGGTTTTTGGGGCCGCGGGCGGCGACGGGGCCCGTGCGTCCCAGCGCACATGTTCGGCGAGGCGG
GGCCTGCGAGCGCGGCCACCGAGAATCGGACGGGGGTAGTCTCAAGCTGGCCGGCCTGCTCTGGTGCCTG
GCCTCGCGCCGCCGTGTATCGCCCCGCCCTGGGCGGCAAGGCTGGCCCGGTCGGCACCAGTTGCGTGAGC
GGAAAGATGGCCGCTTCCCGGCCCTGCTGCAGGGAGCTCAAAATGGAGGACGCGGCGCTCGGGAGAGCGG
GCGGGTGAGTCACCCACACAAAGGAAAAGGGCCTTTCCGTCCTCAGCCGTCGCTTCATGTGACTCCACGG
AGTACCGGGCGCCGTCCAGGCACCTCGATTAGTTCTCGAGCTTTTGGAGTACGTCGTCTTTAGGTTGGGG
GGAGGGGTTTTATGCGATGGAGTTTCCCCACACTGAGTGGGTGGAGACTGAAGTTAGGCCAGCTTGGCAC
TTGATGTAATTCTCCTTGGAATTTGCCCTTTTTGAGTTTGGATCTTGGTTCATTCTCAAGCCTCAGACAG
TGGTTCAAAGTTTTTTTCTTCCATTTCAGGTGTCGTGAGGCTAGCATCGATTGATCAACAAGTTTGTACA
AAAAAGTTGGCACCATGACGCCTCAACCCTCGGGTGCGCCCACTGTCCAAGTGACCCGTGAGACGGAGCG
GTCCTTCCCCAGAGCCTCGGAAGACGAAGTGACCTGCCCCACGTCCGCCCCGCCCAGCCCCACTCGCACA
CGGGGGAACTGCGCAGAGGCGGAAGAGGGAGGCTGCCGAGGGGCCCCGAGGAAGCTCCGGGCACGGCGCG
GGGGACGCAGCCGGCCTAAGAGCGAGTTGGCACTGAGCAAGCAGCGACGGAGTCGGCGAAAGAAGGCCAA
CGACCGCGAGCGCAATCGAATGCACAACCTCAACTCGGCACTGGACGCCCTGCGCGGTGTCCTGCCCACC
TTCCCAGACGACGCGAAGCTCACCAAGATCGAGACGCTGCGCTTCGCCCACAACTACATCTGGGCGCTGA
CTCAAACGCTGCGCATAGCGGACCACAGCTTGTACGCGCTGGAGCCGCCGGCGCCGCACTGCGGGGAGCT
GGGCAGCCCAGGCGGTTCCCCCGGGGACTGGGGGTCCCTCTACTCCCCAGTCTCCCAGGCTGGCAGCCTG
AGTCCCGCCGCGTCGCTGGAGGAGCGACCCGGGCTGCTGGGGGCCACCTTTTCCGCCTGCTTGAGCCCAG
GCAGTCTGGCTTTCTCAGATTTTCTGTTGCCAACTTTCTTGTACAAAGTGGTTGATATCGGTAAGCCTAT
CCCTAACCCTCTCCTCGGTCTCGATTCTACGTAGTAATGAACTAGTCCGTAACTTGAAAGTATTTCGATT
TCTTGGCTTTATATATCTTGTGGAAAGGACGACGTGGCCCCGGAGCGGCTAATTGGACGCGTTAAGTCGA
CAATCAACCTCTGGATTACAAAATTTGTGAAAGATTGACTGGTATTCTTAACTATGTTGCTCCTTTTACG
CTATGTGGATACGCTGCTTTAATGCCTTTGTATCATGCTATTGCTTCCCGTATGGCTTTCATTTTCTCCT
CCTTGTATAAATCCTGGTTGCTGTCTCTTTATGAGGAGTTGTGGCCCGTTGTCAGGCAACGTGGCGTGGT
GTGCACTGTGTTTGCTGACGCAACCCCCACTGGTTGGGGCATTGCCACCACCTGTCAGCTCCTTTCCGGG
ACTTTCGCTTTCCCCCTCCCTATTGCCACGGCGGAACTCATCGCCGCCTGCCTTGCCCGCTGCTGGACAG
GGGCTCGGCTGTTGGGCACTGACAATTCCGTGGTGTTGTCGGGGAAATCATCGTCCTTTCCTTGGCTGCT
CGCCTGTGTTGCCACCTGGATTCTGCGCGGGACGTCCTTCTGCTACGTCCCTTCGGCCCTCAATCCAGCG
GACCTTCCTTCCCGCGGCCTGCTGCCGGCTCTGCGGCCTCTTCCGCGTCTTCGCCTTCGCCCTCAGACGA
GTCGGATCTCCCTTTGGGCCGCCTCCCCGCGTCGACTTTAAGACCAATGACTTACAAGGCAGCTGTAGAT
CTTAGCCACTTTTTAAAAGAAAAGGGGGGACTGGAAGGGCTAATTCACTCCCAACGAAGACAAGATCTGC
TTTTTGCTTGTACTGGGTCTCTCTGGTTAGACCAGATCTGAGCCTGGGAGCTCTCTGGCTAACTAGGGAA
CCCACTGCTTAAGCCTCAATAAAGCTTGCCTTGAGTGCTTCAAGTAGTGTGTGCCCGTCTGTTGTGTGAC
TCTGGTAACTAGAGATCCCTCAGACCCTTTTAGTCAGTGTGGAAAATCTCTAGCAGTACGTATAGTAGTT
CATGTCATCTTATTATTCAGTATTTATAACTTGCAAAGAAATGAATATCAGAGAGTGAGAGGAACTTGTT
TATTGCAGCTTATAATGGTTACAAATAAAGCAATAGCATCACAAATTTCACAAATAAAGCATTTTTTTCA
CTGCATTCTAGTTGTGGTTTGTCCAAACTCATCAATGTATCTTATCATGTCTGGCTCTAGCTATCCCGCC
CCTAACTCCGCCCATCCCGCCCCTAACTCCGCCCAGTTCCGCCCATTCTCCGCCCCATGGCTGACTAATT
TTTTTTATTTATGCAGAGGCCGAGGCCGCCTCGGCCTCTGAGCTATTCCAGAAGTAGTGAGGAGGCTTTT
TTGGAGGCCTAGGGACGTACCCAATTCGCCCTATAGTGAGTCGTATTACGCGCGCTCACTGGCCGTCGTT
TTACAACGTCGTGACTGGGAAAACCCTGGCGTTACCCAACTTAATCGCCTTGCAGCACATCCCCCTTTCG
CCAGCTGGCGTAATAGCGAAGAGGCCCGCACCGATCGCCCTTCCCAACAGTTGCGCAGCCTGAATGGCGA
ATGGG
[124 nt withheld, positions 6446-6569]
C
[91 nt withheld, positions 6571-6661]
A
[49 nt withheld, positions 6663-6711]
CCTTTGACGTTGGAGTCCACGTTCTTT
[37 nt withheld, positions 6739-6775]
ACCCTATCTCGGTCTATTCTTTTGATTTATAAGGGATTTTGCCGATTTCGGCCTATTGGTTAAAAAATGA
GCTGATTTAACAAAAATTTAACGCGAATTTTAACAAAATATTAACGCTTACAATTTAGGTGGCACTTTTC
GGGGAAATGTGCGCGGAACCCCTATTTGTTTATTTTTCTAAATACATTCAAATATGTATCCGCTCATGAG
ACAATAACCCTGATAAATGCTTCAATAATATTGAAAAAGGAAGAGTATGAGTATTCAACATTTCCGTGTC
GCCCTTATTCCCTTTTTTGCGGCATTTTGCCTTCCTGTTTTTGCTCACCCAGAAACGCTGGTGAAAGTAA
AAGATGCTGAAGATCAGTTGGGTGCACGAGTGGGTTACATCGAACTGGATCTCAACAGCGGTAAGATCCT
TGAGAGTTTTCGCCCCGAAGAACGTTTTCCAATGATGAGCACTTTTAAAGTTCTGCTATGTGGCGCGGTA
TTATCCCGTATTGACGCCGGGCAAGAGCAACTCGGTCGCCGCATACACTATTCTCAGAATGACTTGGTTG
AGTACTCACCAGTCACAGAAAAGCATCTTACGGATGGCATGACAGTAAGAGAATTATGCAGTGCTGCCAT
AACCATGAGTGATAACACTGCGGCCAACTTACTTCTGACAACGATCGGAGGACCGAAGGAGCTAACCGCT
TTTTTGCACAACATGGGGGATCATGTAACTCGCCTTGATCGTTGGGAACCGGAGCTGAATGAAGCCATAC
CAAACGACGAGCGTGACACCACGATGCCTGTAGCAATGGCAACAACGTTGCGCAAACTATTAACTGGCGA
ACTACTTACTCTAGCTTCCCGGCAACAATTAATAGACTGGATGGAGGCGGATAAAGTTGCAGGACCACTT
CTGCGCTCGGCCCTTCCGGCTGGCTGGTTTATTGCTGATAAATCTGGAGCCGGTGAGCGTGGGTCTCGCG
GTATCATTGCAGCACTGGGGCCAGATGGTAAGCCCTCCCGTATCGTAGTTATCTACACGACGGGGAGTCA
GGCAACTATGGATGAACGAAATAGACAGATCGCTGAGATAGGTGCCTCACTGATTAAGCATTGGTAACTG
TCAGACCAAGTTTACTCATATATACTTTAGATTGATTTAAAACTTCATTTTTAATTTAAAAGGATCTAGG
TGAAGATCCTTTTTGATAATCTCATGACCAAAATCCCTTAACGTGAGTTTTCGTTCCACTGAGCGTCAGA
CCCCGTAGAAAAGATCAAAGGATCTTCTTGAGATCCTTTTTTTCTGCGCGTAATCTGCTGCTTGCAAACA
AAAAAACCACCGCTACCAGCGGTGGTTTGTTTGCCGGATCAAGAGCTACCAACTCTTTTTCCGAAGGTAA
CTGGCTTCAGCAGAGCGCAGATACCAAATACTGTTCTTCTAGTGTAGCCGTAGTTAGGCCACCACTTCAA
GAACTCTGTAGCACCGCCTACATACCTCGCTCTGCTAATCCTGTTACCAGTGGCTGCTGCCAGTGGCGAT
AAGTCGTGTCTTACCGGGTTGGACTCAAGACGATAGTTACCGGATAAGGCGCAGCGGTCGGGCTGAACGG
GGGGTTCGTGCACACAGCCCAGCTTGGAGCGAACGACCTACACCGAACTGAGATACCTACAGCGTGAGCT
ATGAGAAAGCGCCACGCTTCCCGAAGGGAGAAAGGCGGACAGGTATCCGGTAAGCGGCAGGGTCGGAACA
GGAGAGCGCACGAGGGAGCTTCCAGGGGGAAACGCCTGGTATCTTTATAGTCCTGTCGGGTTTCGCCACC
TCTGACTTGAGCGTCGATTTTTGTGATGCTCGTCAGGGGGGCGGAGCCTATGGAAAAACGCCAGCAACGC
GGCCTTTTTACGGTTCCTGGCCTTTTGCTGGCCTTTTGCTCACATGTTCTTTCCTGCGTTATCCCCTGAT
TCTGTGGATAACCGTATTACCGCCTTTGAGTGAGCTGATACCGCTCGCCGCAGCCGAACGACCGAGCGCA
GCGAGTCAGTGAGCGAGGAAGCGGAAGAGCGCCCAATACGCAAACCGCCTCTCCCCGCGCGTTGGCCGAT
TCATTAATGCAGCTGGCACGACAGGTTTCCCGACTGGAAAGCGGGCAGTGAGCGCAACGCAATTAATGTG
AGTTAGCTCACTCATTAGGCACCCCAGGCTTTACACTTTATGCTTCCGGCTCGTATGTTGTGTGGAATTG
TGAGCGGATAACAATTTCACACAGGAAACAGCTATGACCATGATTACGCCAAGCGCGCAATTAACCCTCA
CTAAAGGGAACAAAAGCTGGAGCTGCAAGC
