>Addgene plasmid #144494 | TFORF3018 | depositor partial sequence | sequence record 285597 | Insert
ATCGATTGATCAACAAGTTTGTACAAAAAAGTTGGCACCATGACGCCTCAACCCTCGGGTGCGCCCACTG
TCCAAGTGACCCGTGAGACGGAGCGGTCCTTCCCCAGAGCCTCGGAAGACGAAGTGACCTGCCCCACGTC
CGCCCCGCCCAGCCCCACTCGCACACGGGGGAACTGCGCAGAGGCGGAAGAGGGAGGCTGCCGAGGGGCC
CCGAGGAAGCTCCGGGCACGGCGCGGGGGACGCAGCCGGCCTAAGAGCGAGTTGGCACTGAGCAAGCAGC
GACGGAGTCGGCGAAAGAAGGCCAACGACCGCGAGCGCAATCGAATGCACAACCTCAACTCGGCACTGGA
CGCCCTGCGCGGTGTCCTGCCCACCTTCCCAGACGACGCGAAGCTCACCAAGATCGAGACGCTGCGCTTC
GCCCACAACTACATCTGGGCGCTGACTCAAACGCTGCGCATAGCGGACCACAGCTTGTACGCGCTGGAGC
CGCCGGCGCCGCACTGCGGGGAGCTGGGCAGCCCAGGCGGTTCCCCCGGGGACTGGGGGTCCCTCTACTC
CCCAGTCTCCCAGGCTGGCAGCCTGAGTCCCGCCGCGTCGCTGGAGGAGCGACCCGGGCTGCTGGGGGCC
ACCTTTTCCGCCTGCTTGAGCCCAGGCAGTCTGGCTTTCTCAGATTTTCTGTTGCCAACTTTCTTGTACA
AAGTGGTTGATATCGGTAAGCCTATCCCTAACCCTCTCCTCGGTCTCGATTCTACGTAGTAATGAACTAG
TCCGTAACTTGAAAGTATTTCGATTTCTTGGCTTTATATATCTTGTGGAAAGGACGACGTGGCCCCGGAG
CGGCTAATTGG
