>Addgene plasmid #144494 | TFORF3018 | depositor partial sequence | sequence record 285598 | Barcode
CGTGGCCCCGGAGCGGCTAATTGG
